Addgene plasmid #156014: SKIV2L
Purpose: For use in RBP tethering screen
Depositing lab: Eugene Yeo. Depositing organization: University of California, San Diego (UCSD). Publication: Large-scale tethered function assays identify factors that regulate mRNA stability and translation. Luo EC, Nathanson JL, Tan FE, Schwartz JL, Schmok JC, Shankar A, Markmiller S, Yee BA, Sathe S, Pratt GA, Scaletta DB, Ha Y, Hill DE, Aigner S, Yeo GW. Nat Struct Mol Biol. 2020 Oct;27(10):989-1000. doi: 10.1038/s41594-020-0477-6. Epub 2020 Aug 17. PubMed 32807991.
Backbone
  Vector backbone: E2.pEF5-DEST-FL-V5-MCP
  Backbone size w/o insert (bp): 7357
  Vector type: Mammalian Expression
Growth in bacteria
  Bacterial resistance: Ampicillin, 100 μg/mL
  Growth temperature: 37°C
  Growth strain: DH5alpha
  Copy number: High Copy
Gene/Insert
  Gene/Insert name: SKIV2L (alt name: Accession: BC015758)
  Species: H. sapiens (human)
  Insert size (bp): 3741
  Mutation: D3E
  Entrez Gene: SKIC2 (a.k.a. 170A, DDX13, HLP, SKI2, SKI2W, SKIV2, SKIV2L, SKIV2L1, THES2)
  Promoter: EF-1a
  Tag / fusion protein: V5-MCP (C terminal on backbone)
  Cloning method: Gateway Cloning
  Sequencing primers: 5′ TAATACGACTCACTATAGGG; 3′ gctcgagtctagagggc
Resource information
  A portion of this plasmid was derived from a plasmid made by: DNASU Plasmid Repository Center for Personalized Diagnostics Biodesign Institute
Terms and licenses: Academic/Nonprofit Terms; Industry Terms: Not Available to Industry
How to cite: SKIV2L was a gift from Eugene Yeo (Addgene plasmid # 156014 ; http://n2t.net/addgene:156014 ; RRID:Addgene_156014)
