[The description below was written by a language model from this plasmid's Addgene catalogue record and pLannotate feature annotations shown in this document.]
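Description:
SKIV2L is a mammalian expression plasmid built on the Gateway destination backbone E2.pEF5-DEST-FL-V5-MCP, carrying the human SKIV2L open reading frame (current gene symbol SKIC2). This gene encodes the helicase/ATPase subunit of the SKI complex, which is implicated in exosome-mediated RNA decay. The catalogue notes a D3E substitution in the insert and states that part of the plasmid derives from a DNASU repository clone. In bacteria the plasmid is maintained at high copy through a ColE1/pUC-type origin and selected with ampicillin via the AmpR β-lactamase cassette. A partial f1 origin and lac promoter/operator remnants are also annotated in the backbone.

The coding sequence sits between attB1 and attB2 sites left by Gateway recombination and is driven by the strong constitutive EF-1α promoter, with a T7 promoter just upstream. Downstream of attB2, the backbone supplies a V5 epitope tag followed by the bacteriophage MS2 coat protein (MCP), and the unit ends at a bGH polyadenylation signal. This arrangement yields a C-terminal SKIV2L-V5-MCP fusion. MCP binds MS2 RNA stem-loops, so the fusion can be recruited to a transcript bearing such hairpins, while V5 allows detection of the protein.

A FRT site immediately precedes a hygromycin resistance gene with an SV40 poly(A) signal. No complete promoter is annotated ahead of it, a layout consistent with FLP-mediated integration into a genomic FRT landing site, although the record does not state this use. The stated purpose is an RNA-binding protein tethering screen, in which tethered candidates are assayed for effects on mRNA stability and translation.
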