Features (pLannotate 1.2.2; 24 found; start..end, strand, type, name):
      1..1179    +  promoter       EF-1α promoter: strong constitutive promoter for human elongation factor EF-1α
   1196..1214    +  promoter       T7 promoter: promoter for bacteriophage T7 RNA polymerase
   1293..1317    +  protein_bind   attB1: mutant version of attB; recombination site for the Gateway® BP reaction BP Clonase™
   1323..5060    +  CDS            SKIV2L: SKIV2_HUMAN - Also known as DDX13, SKI2W, SKIV2, W. Experimental evidence at protein level: Swiss-Prot protein existence level 1. Helicase; has ATPase activity. Component of the SKI complex which is thought to be involved in exosome-mediated RNA decay and associates with transcriptionally active genes in a manner dependent on PAF1 complex (PAF1C). From Homo sapiens (Human).
   5065..5089    -  protein_bind   attB2: mutant version of attB; recombination site for the Gateway® BP reaction BP Clonase™
   5214..5255    +  CDS            V5 tag: epitope tag from simian virus 5
   5268..5654    +  CDS            MS2: bacteriophage MS2 coat protein binds to a specific stem-loop structure in the viral RNA (Peabody, 1993)
   5716..5940    +  polyA_signal   bGH poly(A) signal: bovine growth hormone polyadenylation signal
   5944..5965    +  promoter       SV40 promoter (fragment): SV40 enhancer and early promoter
   5986..6219    +  rep_origin     f1 ori (fragment) (sequence partly withheld): f1 bacteriophage origin of replication; arrow indicates direction of (+) strand synthesis
   6224..6271    +  protein_bind   FRT: FLP-mediated recombination occurs in the 8-bp core sequence TCTAGAAA (Turan and Bode, 2011). FLP recombinase from the Saccharomyces cerevisiae 2μ plasmid
   6279..7301    +  CDS            HygR: aminoglycoside phosphotransferase from E. coli; aph(4)-Ia; confers resistance to hygromycin
   7311..7436    +  CDS            ble (fragment): BLE_KLEPN - Experimental evidence at protein level: Swiss-Prot protein existence level 1. Binding protein with a strong affinity to the bleomycin family of antibiotics. Binds to CL990; an antimitotic-antibiotic compound. From Klebsiella pneumoniae.
   7431..7552    +  polyA_signal   SV40 poly(A) signal: SV40 polyadenylation signal
   7625..7641    -  protein_bind   lac operator: The lac repressor binds to the lac operator to inhibit transcription in E. coli. This inhibition can be relieved by adding lactose or isopropyl-β-D-thiogalactopyranoside (IPTG). lac repressor encoded by lacI
   7649..7679    -  promoter       lac promoter: promoter for the E. coli lac operon
   7694..7715    -  protein_bind   CAP binding site: CAP binding activates transcription in the presence of cAMP. E. coli catabolite activator protein
   7728..7820    -  CDS            lacI (fragment): lac repressor; lacI; The lac repressor binds to the lac operator to inhibit transcription in E. coli. This inhibition can be relieved by adding lactose or isopropyl-β-D-thiogalactopyranoside (IPTG).
   8003..8591    -  rep_origin     ori: high-copy-number ColE1/pMB1/pBR322/pUC origin of replication
   8762..9622    -  CDS            AmpR: β-lactamase; bla; confers resistance to ampicillin, carbenicillin, and related antibiotics
   9623..9727    -  promoter       AmpR promoter: bla
   9786..9838    -  misc_feature   bom (fragment): basis of mobility region from pBR322
   9993..10011   +  enhancer       CMV enhancer (fragment): human cytomegalovirus immediate early enhancer
  10036..10102   +  CDS            small t antigen (fragment): SV40 (simian virus 40) small t antigen
>Addgene plasmid #156014 | SKIV2L | addgene full sequence | sequence record 376023 | Addgene NGS Result
GGCTCCGGTGCCCGTCAGTGGGCAGAGCGCACATCGCCCACAGTCCCCGAGAAGTTGGGGGGAGGGGTCG
GCAATTGAACCGGTGCCTAGAGAAGGTGGCGCGGGGTAAACTGGGAAAGTGATGTCGTGTACTGGCTCCG
CCTTTTTCCCGAGGGTGGGGGAGAACCGTATATAAGTGCAGTAGTCGCCGTGAACGTTCTTTTTCGCAAC
GGGTTTGCCGCCAGAACACAGGTAAGTGCCGTGTGTGGTTCCCGCGGGCCTGGCCTCTTTACGGGTTATG
GCCCTTGCGTGCCTTGAATTACTTCCACCTGGCTGCAGTACGTGATTCTTGATCCCGAGCTTCGGGTTGG
AAGTGGGTGGGAGAGTTCGAGGCCTTGCGCTTAAGGAGCCCCTTCGCCTCGTGCTTGAGTTGAGGCCTGG
CCTGGGCGCTGGGGCCGCCGCGTGCGAATCTGGTGGCACCTTCGCGCCTGTCTCGCTGCTTTCGATAAGT
CTCTAGCCATTTAAAATTTTTGATGACCTGCTGCGACGCTTTTTTTCTGGCAAGATAGTCTTGTAAATGC
GGGCCAAGATCTGCACACTGGTATTTCGGTTTTTGGGGCCGCGGGCGGCGACGGGGCCCGTGCGTCCCAG
CGCACATGTTCGGCGAGGCGGGGCCTGCGAGCGCGGCCACCGAGAATCGGACGGGGGTAGTCTCAAGCTG
GCCGGCCTGCTCTGGTGCCTGGCCTCGCGCCGCCGTGTATCGCCCCGCCCTGGGCGGCAAGGCTGGCCCG
GTCGGCACCAGTTGCGTGAGCGGAAAGATGGCCGCTTCCCGGCCCTGCTGCAGGGAGCTCAAAATGGAGG
ACGCGGCGCTCGGGAGAGCGGGCGGGTGAGTCACCCACACAAAGGAAAAGGGCCTTTCCGTCCTCAGCCG
TCGCTTCATGTGACTCCACGGAGTACCGGGCGCCGTCCAGGCACCTCGATTAGTTCTCGAGCTTTTGGAG
TACGTCGTCTTTAGGTTGGGGGGAGGGGTTTTATGCGATGGAGTTTCCCCACACTGAGTGGGTGGAGACT
GAAGTTAGGCCAGCTTGGCACTTGATGTAATTCTCCTTGGAATTTGCCCTTTTTGAGTTTGGATCTTGGT
TCATTCTCAAGCCTCAGACAGTGGTTCAAAGTTTTTTTCTTCCATTTCAGGTGTCGTGAGGAATTAGCTT
GGTACTAATACGACTCACTATAGGGAGACCCAAGCTGGCTAGGTAAGCTTGGTACCGAGCTCGGATCCAC
TAGTCCAGTGTGGTGGAATTCTGCAGATATCAACAAGTTTGTACAAAAAAGCAGGCTCCACCATGATGGA
TACAGAGCGACTTGTGCTACCCCCTCCAGATCCCCTGGACCTACCCCTTCGGGCCGTGGAGCTCGGATGC
ACGGGGCACTGGGAGCTGCTGAACTTGCCTGGAGCTCCAGAGAGTAGCCTTCCCCATGGCCTCCCTCCTT
GTGCCCCAGATCTGCAGCAAGAAGCAGAACAGTTGTTTCTGTCATCCCCAGCCTGGCTGCCTCTGCATGG
TGTGGAGCACTCAGCCCGAAAATGGCAGAGGAAGACGGATCCCTGGTCTCTTTTGGCTGTGCTGGGAGCC
CCAGTCCCATCCGACCTACAGGCCCAAAGACACCCAACCACAGGCCAGATACTGGGTTACAAAGAGGTCT
TGCTGGAGAACACAAATCTCTCGGCTACAACCTCCTTGTCTCTTCGCCGGCCTCCAGGGCCAGCCTCCCA
GTCCTTATGGGGAAATCCAACTCGGTATCCCTTCTGGCCAGGGGGGATGGATGAACCCACCATAACAGAT
CTGAACACACGGGAGGAGGCTGAGGAGGAGATAGACTTTGAGAAAGATCTTCTTACTATTCCACCTGGTT
TCAAGAAAGGCATGGACTTTGCACCAAAAGATTGTCCAACTCCAGCTCCTGGACTACTAAGCCTTAGCTG
TCTGTTGGAGCCTCTGGATTTGGGTGGGGGTGACGAGGATGAGAATGAGGCAGTGGGACAGCCAGGAGGT
CCCAGAGGGGACACTGTTTCAGCCTCTCCCTGCAGTGCTCCCCTGGCCCGAGCAAGCAGCTTGGAAGACC
TAGTGTTGAAGGAAGCGTCCACAGCTGTATCCACCCCAGAGGCCCCAGAGCCTCCATCTCAGGAGCAGTG
GGCCATCCCTGTGGACGCCACCTCCCCTGTTGGTGATTTCTATCGCCTCATTCCCCAGCCAGCCTTCCAG
TGGGCATTTGAGCCAGATGTGTTTCAGAAACAGGCCATCCTGCACTTGGAACGGCATGACTCTGTCTTTG
TCGCAGCTCACACATCTGCAGGAAAAACAGTTGTGGCTGAATATGCCATTGCCCTGGCCCAGAAACACAT
GACACGCACCATCTACACTTCGCCCATCAAGGCCCTGAGCAACCAGAAGTTCCGGGACTTCCGAAACACA
TTCGGGGATGTGGGGCTGCTCACCGGGGATGTACAGCTGCATCCGGAGGCCTCCTGCCTCATCATGACCA
CAGAGATCCTTCGCTCCATGCTGTACAGTGGCTCAGATGTTATTCGGGACCTGGAGTGGGTCATCTTTGA
TGAGGTTCACTATATCAACGATGTCGAGCGTGGGGTCGTGTGGGAGGAGGTGCTTATCATGCTACCTGAC
CACGTTTCTATCATCCTTCTGAGTGCCACCGTCCCCAACGCCCTTGAGTTTGCTGACTGGATTGGGCGGC
TGAAGCGTCGTCAGATCTATGTGATTAGCACTGTAACCCGCCCCGTGCCCCTGGAGCACTATCTTTTCAC
AGGGAACAGCTCCAAGACCCAGGGGGAGCTCTTTTTGTTGCTGGACTCCCGAGGAGCCTTCCATACAAAA
GGGTACTATGCAGCTGTGGAGGCCAAGAAGGAGAGAATGAGCAAACACGCCCAGACCTTTGGGGCCAAGC
AGCCCACACATCAGGGGGGCCCTGCACAGGACCGCGGAGTGTACCTGTCCCTCCTGGCCTCCCTCCGCAC
ACGTGCCCAGTTGCCCGTGGTGGTGTTCACCTTCTCCCGGGGCCGCTGTGATGAGCAGGCCTCAGGCCTC
ACCTCCCTTGACCTCACCACCAGTTCGGAGAAGAGCGAGATCCACCTCTTCCTGCAGCGCTGCCTTGCTC
GCCTCCGTGGCTCTGACCGCCAGCTGCCCCAGGTCCTGCACATGTCAGAGCTCCTGAATCGCGGCCTGGG
TGTGCACCATAGCGGCATCCTGCCCATCCTCAAGGAGATCGTGGAGATGCTCTTCAGCCGTGGCCTGGTC
AAGGTCTTGTTTGCCACAGAGACCTTTGCCATGGGAGTAAACATGCCTGCTCGTACAGTAGTGTTTGACT
CCATGCGCAAACACGATGGCTCCACCTTCCGGGACCTGCTCCCTGGGGAGTATGTGCAGATGGCAGGCCG
GGCAGGGCGGAGGGGCCTGGACCCCACAGGCACCGTTATCCTGCTCTGCAAGGGCCGAGTGCCCGAGATG
GCAGACCTGCACCGCATGATGATGGGGAAGCCGTCCCAGCTGCAGTCCCAGTTCCGCCTCACGTACACTA
TGATCCTCAACTTGCTGCGAGTGGATGCCCTCAGGGTGGAGGACATGATGAAGAGGAGCTTCTCTGAGTT
TCCCTCCCGCAAAGACAGCAAGGCCCATGAACAGGCCCTGGCTGAACTGACCAAGAGGCTGGGAGCTTTG
GAGGAGCCTGACATGACTGGCCAACTGGTCGACCTGCCTGAATATTACAGCTGGGGGGAGGAACTGACAG
AGACCCAGCACATGATCCAGCGACGCATCATGGAGTCTGTGAACGGGCTGAAGTCTCTCTCAGCAGGAAG
GGTGGTGGTTGTGAAGAATCAGGAGCATCACAACGCATTGGGAGTGATCCTACAGGTCTCCTCGAACTCC
ACCAGCAGAGTATTCACAACCCTGGTCTTGTGTGATAAGCCCTTGTCCCAGGACCCACAGGACAGGGGGC
CAGCCACTGCAGAGGTGCCCTATCCAGATGACCTCGTGGGATTCAAGCTGTTCCTGCCTGAAGGGCCTTG
TGACCACACCGTGGTCAAGCTCCAGCCAGGAGATATGGCTGCCATCACCACCAAGGTGCTCCGGGTGAAT
GGGGAGAAGATCTTGGAGGACTTCAGCAAGAGGCAGCAGCCAAAATTCAAGAAGGATCCTCCCCTTGCAG
CCGTGACCACTGCTGTCCAGGAACTGCTGCGTCTGGCTCAGGCCCACCCAGCCGGACCTCCCACCCTCGA
CCCTGTCAATGACCTGCAGCTCAAAGATATGTCAGTTGTAGAGGGTGGGCTCCGGGCCCGGAAGCTGGAG
GAGCTGATCCAGGGGGCTCAGTGTGTACACAGCCCCCGTTTTCCTGCCCAGTACCTGAAGCTGCGGGAGC
GAATGCAGATACAGAAGGAGATGGAGCGGCTGCGCTTCCTACTGTCGGATCAGTCATTGCTGCTGCTTCC
TGAGTACCATCAGCGAGTAGAGGTGCTCCGAACCCTGGGTTACGTGGACGAGGTGGGCACTGTGAAGCTG
GCAGGGCGGGTGGCTTGTGCCATGAGCAGCCATGAGTTGCTCCTCACTGAGCTCATGTTTGACAATGCAC
TGAGCACCCTGCGGCCTGAGGAGATTGCTGCCTTGCTCTCTGGCCTGGTCTGCCAGAGCCCTGGGGACGC
TGGGGATCAGCTCCCAAACACCCTCAAGCAGGGAATAGAACGTGTCCGGGCTGTGGCCAAGCGGATTGGT
GAGGTCCAGGTGGCTTGTGGCCTGAACCAGACGGTGGAGGAATTTGTGGGGGAGCTGAATTTTGGGCTGG
TTGAGGTTGTATATGAGTGGGCCCGGGGCATGCCCTTCTCCGAGTTGGCAGGGCTCTCAGGGACCCCTGA
GGGCCTGGTGGTCCGCTGCATTCAGCGCCTGGCTGAGATGTGTCGCTCACTGCGGGGGGCAGCCCGCCTG
GTAGGAGAGCCTGTGCTGGGTGCCAAGATGGAGACAGCGGCTACCTTGCTACGGCGGGACATCGTATTTG
CGGCCAGCCTCTACACCCAGTTGGACCCAGCTTTCTTGTACAAAGTGGTTGATATCCAGCACAGTGGCGG
CCGCTCGAGTCTAGAGGGCCCGCGGTTCGAAACCAGCGGAGGCGGCGGAAGCGGGGGAGGAGGCAGCGGC
GGAGGCGGCAGCGGGGGCGGCGGAAGCGCTACCGGTAAGCCTATCCCTAACCCTCTCCTCGGTCTCGATT
CTACGCGTACCGGTATGGCTTCTAACTTTACTCAGTTCGTTCTCGTCGACAATGGCGGAACTGGCGACGT
GACTGTCGCCCCAAGCAACTTCGCTAACGGGGTCGCTGAATGGATCAGCTCTAACTCGCGATCACAGGCT
TACAAAGTAACCTGTAGCGTTCGTCAGAGCTCTGCGCAGAATCGCAAATACACCATCAAAGTCGAGGTGC
CTAAAGTGGCAACCCAGACTGTTGGTGGTGAAGAGCTTCCTGTAGCCGGATGGAGATCTTACTTAAATAT
GGAACTAACCATTCCAATTTTCGCCACGAATTCCGACTGCGAGCTTATTGTTAAGGCAATGCAAGGTCTC
CTAAAAGATGGAAACCCGATTCCCTCGGCCATCGCGGCCAACTCCGGCATCTACGGAGGTGGAGGTGGAT
CTCGTACGGGTTAGTAATGAGTTTAAACCCGCTGATCAGCCTCGACTGTGCCTTCTAGTTGCCAGCCATC
TGTTGTTTGCCCCTCCCCCGTGCCTTCCTTGACCCTGGAAGGTGCCACTCCCACTGTCCTTTCCTAATAA
AATGAGGAAATTGCATCGCATTGTCTGAGTAGGTGTCATTCTATTCTGGGGGGTGGGGTGGGGCAGGACA
GCAAGGGGGAGGATTGGGAAGACAATAGCAGGCATGCTGGGGATGCGGTGGGCTCTATGGCTTCTGAGGC
GGAAAGAACCAGCTGGGGCTCTAGGGGGTATCCCC
[124 nt withheld, positions 5986-6109]
C
[91 nt withheld, positions 6111-6201]
AGGGTGATGGTTCACGTACCTAGAAGTTCCTATTCCGAAGTTCCTATTCTCTAGAAAGTATAGGAACTTC
CTTGGCCAAAAAGCCTGAACTCACCGCGACGTCTGTCGAGAAGTTTCTGATCGAAAAGTTCGACAGCGTC
TCCGACCTGATGCAGCTCTCGGAGGGCGAAGAATCTCGTGCTTTCAGCTTCGATGTAGGAGGGCGTGGAT
ATGTCCTGCGGGTAAATAGCTGCGCCGATGGTTTCTACAAAGATCGTTATGTTTATCGGCACTTTGCATC
GGCCGCGCTCCCGATTCCGGAAGTGCTTGACATTGGGGAATTCAGCGAGAGCCTGACCTATTGCATCTCC
CGCCGTGCACAGGGTGTCACGTTGCAAGACCTGCCTGAAACCGAACTGCCCGCTGTTCTGCAGCCGGTCG
CGGAGGCCATGGATGCGATCGCTGCGGCCGATCTTAGCCAGACGAGCGGGTTCGGCCCATTCGGACCGCA
AGGAATCGGTCAATACACTACATGGCGTGATTTCATATGCGCGATTGCTGATCCCCATGTGTATCACTGG
CAAACTGTGATGGACGACACCGTCAGTGCGTCCGTCGCGCAGGCTCTCGATGAGCTGATGCTTTGGGCCG
AGGACTGCCCCGAAGTCCGGCACCTCGTGCACGCGGATTTCGGCTCCAACAATGTCCTGACGGACAATGG
CCGCATAACAGCGGTCATTGACTGGAGCGAGGCGATGTTCGGGGATTCCCAATACGAGGTCGCCAACATC
TTCTTCTGGAGGCCGTGGTTGGCTTGTATGGAGCAGCAGACGCGCTACTTCGAGCGGAGGCATCCGGAGC
TTGCAGGATCGCCGCGGCTCCGGGCGTATATGCTCCGCATTGGTCTTGACCAACTCTATCAGAGCTTGGT
TGACGGCAATTTCGATGATGCAGCTTGGGCGCAGGGTCGATGCGACGCAATCGTCCGATCCGGAGCCGGG
ACTGTCGGGCGTACACAAATCGCCCGCAGAAGCGCGGCCGTCTGGACCGATGGCTGTGTAGAAGTACTCG
CCGATAGTGGAAACCGACGCCCCAGCACTCGTCCGAGGGCAAAGGAATAGCACGTACTACGAGATTTCGA
TTCCACCGCCGCCTTCTATGAAAGGTTGGGCTTCGGAATCGTTTTCCGGGACGCCGGCTGGATGATCCTC
CAGCGCGGGGATCTCATGCTGGAGTTCTTCGCCCACCCCAACTTGTTTATTGCAGCTTATAATGGTTACA
AATAAAGCAATAGCATCACAAATTTCACAAATAAAGCATTTTTTTCACTGCATTCTAGTTGTGGTTTGTC
CAAACTCATCAATGTATCTTATCATGTCTGTATACCGTCGACCTCTAGCTAGAGCTTGGCGTAATCATGG
TCATAGCTGTTTCCTGTGTGAAATTGTTATCCGCTCACAATTCCACACAACATACGAGCCGGAAGCATAA
AGTGTAAAGCCTGGGGTGCCTAATGAGTGAGCTAACTCACATTAATTGCGTTGCGCTCACTGCCCGCTTT
CCAGTCGGGAAACCTGTCGTGCCAGCTGCATTAATGAATCGGCCAACGCGCGGGGAGAGGCGGTTTGCGT
ATTGGGCGCTCTTCCGCTTCCTCGCTCACTGACTCGCTGCGCTCGGTCGTTCGGCTGCGGCGAGCGGTAT
CAGCTCACTCAAAGGCGGTAATACGGTTATCCACAGAATCAGGGGATAACGCAGGAAAGAACATGTGAGC
AAAAGGCCAGCAAAAGGCCAGGAACCGTAAAAAGGCCGCGTTGCTGGCGTTTTTCCATAGGCTCCGCCCC
CCTGACGAGCATCACAAAAATCGACGCTCAAGTCAGAGGTGGCGAAACCCGACAGGACTATAAAGATACC
AGGCGTTTCCCCCTGGAAGCTCCCTCGTGCGCTCTCCTGTTCCGACCCTGCCGCTTACCGGATACCTGTC
CGCCTTTCTCCCTTCGGGAAGCGTGGCGCTTTCTCATAGCTCACGCTGTAGGTATCTCAGTTCGGTGTAG
GTCGTTCGCTCCAAGCTGGGCTGTGTGCACGAACCCCCCGTTCAGCCCGACCGCTGCGCCTTATCCGGTA
ACTATCGTCTTGAGTCCAACCCGGTAAGACACGACTTATCGCCACTGGCAGCAGCCACTGGTAACAGGAT
TAGCAGAGCGAGGTATGTAGGCGGTGCTACAGAGTTCTTGAAGTGGTGGCCTAACTACGGCTACACTAGA
AGAACAGTATTTGGTATCTGCGCTCTGCTGAAGCCAGTTACCTTCGGAAAAAGAGTTGGTAGCTCTTGAT
CCGGCAAACAAACCACCGCTGGTAGCGGTGGTTTTTTTGTTTGCAAGCAGCAGATTACGCGCAGAAAAAA
AGGATCTCAAGAAGATCCTTTGATCTTTTCTACGGGGTCTGACGCTCAGTGGAACGAAAACTCACGTTAA
GGGATTTTGGTCATGAGATTATCAAAAAGGATCTTCACCTAGATCCTTTTAAATTAAAAATGAAGTTTTA
AATCAATCTAAAGTATATATGAGTAAACTTGGTCTGACAGTTACCAATGCTTAATCAGTGAGGCACCTAT
CTCAGCGATCTGTCTATTTCGTTCATCCATAGTTGCCTGACTCCCCGTCGTGTAGATAACTACGATACGG
GAGGGCTTACCATCTGGCCCCAGTGCTGCAATGATACCGCGAGACCCACGCTCACCGGCTCCAGATTTAT
CAGCAATAAACCAGCCAGCCGGAAGGGCCGAGCGCAGAAGTGGTCCTGCAACTTTATCCGCCTCCATCCA
GTCTATTAATTGTTGCCGGGAAGCTAGAGTAAGTAGTTCGCCAGTTAATAGTTTGCGCAACGTTGTTGCC
ATTGCTACAGGCATCGTGGTGTCACGCTCGTCGTTTGGTATGGCTTCATTCAGCTCCGGTTCCCAACGAT
CAAGGCGAGTTACATGATCCCCCATGTTGTGCAAAAAAGCGGTTAGCTCCTTCGGTCCTCCGATCGTTGT
CAGAAGTAAGTTGGCCGCAGTGTTATCACTCATGGTTATGGCAGCACTGCATAATTCTCTTACTGTCATG
CCATCCGTAAGATGCTTTTCTGTGACTGGTGAGTACTCAACCAAGTCATTCTGAGAATAGTGTATGCGGC
GACCGAGTTGCTCTTGCCCGGCGTCAATACGGGATAATACCGCGCCACATAGCAGAACTTTAAAAGTGCT
CATCATTGGAAAACGTTCTTCGGGGCGAAAACTCTCAAGGATCTTACCGCTGTTGAGATCCAGTTCGATG
TAACCCACTCGTGCACCCAACTGATCTTCAGCATCTTTTACTTTCACCAGCGTTTCTGGGTGAGCAAAAA
CAGGAAGGCAAAATGCCGCAAAAAAGGGAATAAGGGCGACACGGAAATGTTGAATACTCATACTCTTCCT
TTTTCAATATTATTGAAGCATTTATCAGGGTTATTGTCTCATGAGCGGATACATATTTGAATGTATTTAG
AAAAATAAACAAATAGGGGTTCCGCGCACATTTCCCCGAAAAGTGCCACCTGACGTCGACGGATCGGGAG
ATCTCCCGATCCCCTATGGTGCACTCTCAGTACAATCTGCTCTGATGCCGCATAGTTAAGCCAGTATCTG
CTCCCTGCTTGTGTGTTGGAGGTCGCTGAGTAGTGCGCGAGCAAAATTTAAGCTACAACAAGGCAAGGCT
TGACCGACAATTGCATGAAGAATCTGCTTAGGGTTAGGCGTTTTGCGCTGCTTCGCGATGTACGGGCCAG
ATATACGCGTTGACATTGATTATTGACTAGGCTTTTGCAAAAAGCTTTGCAAAGATGGATAAAGTTTTAA
ACAGAGAGGAATCTTTGCAGCTAATGGACCTTCTAGGTCTTGAAAGGAGTGGGAATT
