>Addgene plasmid #156014 | SKIV2L | depositor partial sequence | sequence record 301417 | Insert Sequence
ATGATGGAGACAGAGCGACTTGTGCTACCCCCTCCAGATCCCCTGGACCTACCCCTTCGGGCCGTGGAGC
TCGGATGCACGGGGCACTGGGAGCTGCTGAACTTGCCTGGAGCTCCAGAGAGTAGCCTTCCCCATGGCCT
CCCTCCTTGTGCCCCAGATCTGCAGCAAGAAGCAGAACAGTTGTTTCTGTCATCCCCAGCCTGGCTGCCT
CTGCATGGTGTGGAGCACTCAGCCCGAAAATGGCAGAGGAAGACGGATCCCTGGTCTCTTTTGGCTGTGC
TGGGAGCCCCAGTCCCATCCGACCTACAGGCCCAAAGACACCCAACCACAGGCCAGATACTGGGTTACAA
AGAGGTCTTGCTGGAGAACACAAATCTCTCGGCTACAACCTCCTTGTCTCTTCGCCGGCCTCCAGGGCCA
GCCTCCCAGTCCTTATGGGGAAATCCAACTCGGTATCCCTTCTGGCCAGGGGGGATGGATGAACCCACCA
TAACAGATCTGAACACACGGGAGGAGGCTGAGGAGGAGATAGACTTTGAGAAAGATCTTCTTACTATTCC
ACCTGGTTTCAAGAAAGGCATGGACTTTGCACCAAAAGATTGTCCAACTCCAGCTCCTGGACTACTAAGC
CTTAGCTGTCTGTTGGAGCCTCTGGATTTGGGTGGGGGTGACGAGGATGAGAATGAGGCAGTGGGACAGC
CAGGAGGTCCCAGAGGGGACACTGTTTCAGCCTCTCCCTGCAGTGCTCCCCTGGCCCGAGCAAGCAGCTT
GGAAGACCTAGTGTTGAAGGAAGCGTCCACAGCTGTATCCACCCCAGAGGCCCCAGAGCCTCCATCTCAG
GAGCAGTGGGCCATCCCTGTGGACGCCACCTCCCCTGTTGGTGATTTCTATCGCCTCATTCCCCAGCCAG
CCTTCCAGTGGGCATTTGAGCCAGATGTGTTTCAGAAACAGGCCATCCTGCACTTGGAACGGCATGACTC
TGTCTTTGTCGCAGCTCACACATCTGCAGGAAAAACAGTTGTGGCTGAATATGCCATTGCCCTGGCCCAG
AAACACATGACACGCACCATCTACACTTCGCCCATCAAGGCCCTGAGCAACCAGAAGTTCCGGGACTTCC
GAAACACATTCGGGGATGTGGGGCTGCTCACCGGGGATGTACAGCTGCATCCGGAGGCCTCCTGCCTCAT
CATGACCACAGAGATCCTTCGCTCCATGCTGTACAGTGGCTCAGATGTTATTCGGGACCTGGAGTGGGTC
ATCTTTGATGAGGTTCACTATATCAACGATGTCGAGCGTGGGGTCGTGTGGGAGGAGGTGCTTATCATGC
TACCTGACCACGTTTCTATCATCCTTCTGAGTGCCACCGTCCCCAACGCCCTTGAGTTTGCTGACTGGAT
TGGGCGGCTGAAGCGTCGTCAGATCTATGTGATTAGCACTGTAACCCGCCCCGTGCCCCTGGAGCACTAT
CTTTTCACAGGGAACAGCTCCAAGACCCAGGGGGAGCTCTTTTTGTTGCTGGACTCCCGAGGAGCCTTCC
ATACAAAAGGGTACTATGCAGCTGTGGAGGCCAAGAAGGAGAGAATGAGCAAACACGCCCAGACCTTTGG
GGCCAAGCAGCCCACACATCAGGGGGGCCCTGCACAGGACCGCGGAGTGTACCTGTCCCTCCTGGCCTCC
CTCCGCACACGTGCCCAGTTGCCCGTGGTGGTGTTCACCTTCTCCCGGGGCCGCTGTGATGAGCAGGCCT
CAGGCCTCACCTCCCTTGACCTCACCACCAGTTCGGAGAAGAGCGAGATCCACCTCTTCCTGCAGCGCTG
CCTTGCTCGCCTCCGTGGCTCTGACCGCCAGCTGCCCCAGGTCCTGCACATGTCAGAGCTCCTGAATCGC
GGCCTGGGTGTGCACCATAGCGGCATCCTGCCCATCCTCAAGGAGATCGTGGAGATGCTCTTCAGCCGTG
GCCTGGTCAAGGTCTTGTTTGCCACAGAGACCTTTGCCATGGGAGTAAACATGCCTGCTCGTACAGTAGT
GTTTGACTCCATGCGCAAACACGATGGCTCCACCTTCCGGGACCTGCTCCCTGGGGAGTATGTGCAGATG
GCAGGCCGGGCAGGGCGGAGGGGCCTGGACCCCACAGGCACCGTTATCCTGCTCTGCAAGGGCCGAGTGC
CCGAGATGGCAGACCTGCACCGCATGATGATGGGGAAGCCGTCCCAGCTGCAGTCCCAGTTCCGCCTCAC
GTACACTATGATCCTCAACTTGCTGCGAGTGGATGCCCTCAGGGTGGAGGACATGATGAAGAGGAGCTTC
TCTGAGTTTCCCTCCCGCAAAGACAGCAAGGCCCATGAACAGGCCCTGGCTGAACTGACCAAGAGGCTGG
GAGCTTTGGAGGAGCCTGACATGACTGGCCAACTGGTCGACCTGCCTGAATATTACAGCTGGGGGGAGGA
ACTGACAGAGACCCAGCACATGATCCAGCGACGCATCATGGAGTCTGTGAACGGGCTGAAGTCTCTCTCA
GCAGGAAGGGTGGTGGTTGTGAAGAATCAGGAGCATCACAACGCATTGGGAGTGATCCTACAGGTCTCCT
CGAACTCCACCAGCAGAGTATTCACAACCCTGGTCTTGTGTGATAAGCCCTTGTCCCAGGACCCACAGGA
CAGGGGGCCAGCCACTGCAGAGGTGCCCTATCCAGATGACCTCGTGGGATTCAAGCTGTTCCTGCCTGAA
GGGCCTTGTGACCACACCGTGGTCAAGCTCCAGCCAGGAGATATGGCTGCCATCACCACCAAGGTGCTCC
GGGTGAATGGGGAGAAGATCTTGGAGGACTTCAGCAAGAGGCAGCAGCCAAAATTCAAGAAGGATCCTCC
CCTTGCAGCCGTGACCACTGCTGTCCAGGAACTGCTGCGTCTGGCTCAGGCCCACCCAGCCGGACCTCCC
ACCCTCGACCCTGTCAATGACCTGCAGCTCAAAGATATGTCAGTTGTAGAGGGTGGGCTCCGGGCCCGGA
AGCTGGAGGAGCTGATCCAGGGGGCTCAGTGTGTACACAGCCCCCGTTTTCCTGCCCAGTACCTGAAGCT
GCGGGAGCGAATGCAGATACAGAAGGAGATGGAGCGGCTGCGCTTCCTACTGTCGGATCAGTCATTGCTG
CTGCTTCCTGAGTACCATCAGCGAGTAGAGGTGCTCCGAACCCTGGGTTACGTGGACGAGGTGGGCACTG
TGAAGCTGGCAGGGCGGGTGGCTTGTGCCATGAGCAGCCATGAGTTGCTCCTCACTGAGCTCATGTTTGA
CAATGCACTGAGCACCCTGCGGCCTGAGGAGATTGCTGCCTTGCTCTCTGGCCTGGTCTGCCAGAGCCCT
GGGGACGCTGGGGATCAGCTCCCAAACACCCTCAAGCAGGGAATAGAACGTGTCCGGGCTGTGGCCAAGC
GGATTGGTGAGGTCCAGGTGGCTTGTGGCCTGAACCAGACGGTGGAGGAATTTGTGGGGGAGCTGAATTT
TGGGCTGGTTGAGGTTGTATATGAGTGGGCCCGGGGCATGCCCTTCTCCGAGTTGGCAGGGCTCTCAGGG
ACCCCTGAGGGCCTGGTGGTCCGCTGCATTCAGCGCCTGGCTGAGATGTGTCGCTCACTGCGGGGGGCAG
CCCGCCTGGTAGGAGAGCCTGTGCTGGGTGCCAAGATGGAGACAGCGGCTACCTTGCTACGGCGGGACAT
CGTATTTGCGGCCAGCCTCTACACCCAGTGA
